Addgene plasmid #164253: pU6-cGAS g2 Cas9-T2A-mCherry
Purpose: Transcription of cGAS guide RNA and Cas9 expression for CRISPR/Cas9 in mammalian cells
Depositing lab: John Maciejowski. Depositing organization: Memorial Sloan-Kettering Cancer Center. Publication: ER-directed TREX1 limits cGAS activation at micronuclei. Mohr L, Toufektchan E, von Morgen P, Chu K, Kapoor A, Maciejowski J. Mol Cell. 2021 Jan 12. pii: S1097-2765(20)30958-8. doi: 10.1016/j.molcel.2020.12.037. PubMed 33476576.
Backbone
  Vector backbone: pU6 Cas9-T2A-mCherry
  Backbone size w/o insert (bp): 9265
  Total vector size (bp): 9284
  Vector type: Mammalian Expression, CRISPR
Growth in bacteria
  Bacterial resistance: Ampicillin, 100 μg/mL
  Growth temperature: 37°C
  Growth strain: DH5alpha
  Copy number: High Copy
Gene/Insert
  Gene/Insert name: sgcGAS
  Insert size (bp): 19
  Promoter: U6
  Cloning method: Restriction Enzyme; 5′ cloning site BbsI (destroyed during cloning); 3′ cloning site Bbsi (destroyed during cloning)
  Sequencing primers: 5′ GAC TAT CAT ATG CTT ACC GT
Terms and licenses: Academic/Nonprofit Terms; Industry Terms: Not Available to Industry
How to cite: pU6-cGAS g2 Cas9-T2A-mCherry was a gift from John Maciejowski (Addgene plasmid # 164253 ; http://n2t.net/addgene:164253 ; RRID:Addgene_164253)
