[The description below was written by a language model from this plasmid's Addgene catalogue record and pLannotate feature annotations shown in this document.]
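Description:
pU6-cGAS g2 Cas9-T2A-mCherry is an all-in-one mammalian CRISPR/Cas9 expression plasmid of about 9.3 kb, built on the pU6 Cas9-T2A-mCherry backbone. It is propagated in E. coli as a high-copy plasmid through a ColE1/pUC-type origin and selected with ampicillin via the β-lactamase gene. An f1 phage origin is also present. The annotation detects a single AAV2 inverted terminal repeat downstream of the expression cassette, along with small bom and rop fragments. These appear to be backbone remnants, and nothing in the record indicates the plasmid is intended for AAV packaging.

The plasmid carries two transcription units. In the first, a human U6 RNA polymerase III promoter drives a single guide RNA. A 19-bp spacer targeting cGAS (guide 2) was cloned between BbsI sites that were destroyed in the process, directly upstream of the Streptococcus pyogenes gRNA scaffold. A partial second scaffold fragment is annotated just after it. The record does not state the species of the cGAS target. In the second unit, a hybrid promoter made of the CMV enhancer, the chicken β-actin promoter and a hybrid intron expresses S. pyogenes Cas9. The feature table annotates Cas9 as adjoining N- and C-terminal portions, which together form one continuous coding sequence carrying a C-terminal nucleoplasmin nuclear localization signal. Per the plasmid name, Cas9 is joined to mCherry through a T2A self-cleaving peptide, although the T2A itself is not annotated. The unit ends in a bovine growth hormone polyadenylation signal.

Because Cas9 and mCherry are translated from the same transcript, red fluorescence marks transfected cells, so Cas9-expressing cells can be identified or sorted. The stated purpose is guide RNA transcription and Cas9 expression for CRISPR/Cas9 targeting of cGAS in mammalian cells.
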