Features (pLannotate 1.2.2; 19 found; start..end, strand, type, name):
      1..241     +  promoter       U6 promoter: RNA polymerase III promoter for human U6 snRNA
    270..345     +  misc_RNA       gRNA scaffold: guide RNA scaffold for the Streptococcus pyogenes CRISPR/Cas9 system
    352..395     +  misc_RNA       gRNA scaffold (fragment): guide RNA scaffold for the Streptococcus pyogenes CRISPR/Cas9 system
    442..727     +  enhancer       CMV enhancer: human cytomegalovirus immediate early enhancer; contains an 18-bp deletion relative to the standard CMV enhancer
    729..1006    +  promoter       chicken β-actin promoter: No description available
   1007..1234    +  intron         hybrid intron: hybrid between chicken β-actin (CBA) and minute virus of mice (MMV) introns (Gray et al., 2011)
   1372..2973    +  CDS            Cas9(N): N-terminal portion of Streptococcus pyogenes Cas9 (Zetsche et al., 2015)
   2974..5472    +  CDS            Cas9(C): C-terminal portion of Streptococcus pyogenes Cas9 (Zetsche et al., 2015)
   5473..5520    +  CDS            nucleoplasmin NLS: bipartite nuclear localization signal from nucleoplasmin
   5584..6291    +  CDS            mCherry: mCherry is a basic (constitutively fluorescent) red fluorescent protein published in 2004, derived from Discosoma sp.. It is reported to be a very rapidly-maturing monomer with low acid sensitivity.
   6325..6436    +  polyA_signal   bGH poly(A) signal: bovine growth hormone polyadenylation signal
   6541..6681    +  repeat_region  AAV2 ITR: inverted terminal repeat of adeno-associated virus serotype 2 inverted
   6686..6737    -  misc_feature   bom (fragment): basis of mobility region from pBR322
   6756..7211    +  rep_origin     f1 ori (sequence partly withheld): f1 bacteriophage origin of replication; arrow indicates direction of (+) strand synthesis
   7212..7261    -  misc_feature   bom (fragment): basis of mobility region from pBR322
   7363..7398    -  CDS            rop (fragment): Rop protein, which maintains plasmids at low copy number; rop
   7493..7597    +  promoter       AmpR promoter: bla
   7598..8458    +  CDS            AmpR: β-lactamase; bla; confers resistance to ampicillin, carbenicillin, and related antibiotics
   8629..9217    +  rep_origin     ori: high-copy-number ColE1/pMB1/pBR322/pUC origin of replication
>Addgene plasmid #164253 | pU6-cGAS g2 Cas9-T2A-mCherry | addgene full sequence | sequence record 329090 | Addgene NGS Result
GAGGGCCTATTTCCCATGATTCCTTCATATTTGCATATACGATACAAGGCTGTTAGAGAGATAATTGGAA
TTAATTTGACTGTAAACACAAAGATATTAGTACAAAATACGTGACGTAGAAAGTAATAATTTCTTGGGTA
GTTTGCAGTTTTAAAATTATGTTTTAAAATGGACTATCATATGCTTACCGTAACTTGAAAGTATTTCGAT
TTCTTGGCTTTATATATCTTGTGGAAAGGACGAAACACCGGCCCCCATTCTCGTACGGAGTTTTAGAGCT
AGAAATAGCAAGTTAAAATAAGGCTAGTCCGTTATCAACTTGAAAAAGTGGCACCGAGTCGGTGCTTTTT
TGTTTTAGAGCTAGAAATAGCAAGTTAAAATAAGGCTAGTCCGTTTTTAGCGCGTGCGCCAATTCTGCAG
ACAAATGGCTCTAGAGGTACCCGTTACATAACTTACGGTAAATGGCCCGCCTGGCTGACCGCCCAACGAC
CCCCGCCCATTGACGTCAATAGTAACGCCAATAGGGACTTTCCATTGACGTCAATGGGTGGAGTATTTAC
GGTAAACTGCCCACTTGGCAGTACATCAAGTGTATCATATGCCAAGTACGCCCCCTATTGACGTCAATGA
CGGTAAATGGCCCGCCTGGCATTGTGCCCAGTACATGACCTTATGGGACTTTCCTACTTGGCAGTACATC
TACGTATTAGTCATCGCTATTACCATGGTCGAGGTGAGCCCCACGTTCTGCTTCACTCTCCCCATCTCCC
CCCCCTCCCCACCCCCAATTTTGTATTTATTTATTTTTTAATTATTTTGTGCAGCGATGGGGGCGGGGGG
GGGGGGGGGGCGCGCGCCAGGCGGGGCGGGGCGGGGCGAGGGGCGGGGCGGGGCGAGGCGGAGAGGTGCG
GCGGCAGCCAATCAGAGCGGCGCGCTCCGAAAGTTTCCTTTTATGGCGAGGCGGCGGCGGCGGCGGCCCT
ATAAAAAGCGAAGCGCGCGGCGGGCGGGAGTCGCTGCGCGCTGCCTTCGCCCCGTGCCCCGCTCCGCCGC
CGCCTCGCGCCGCCCGCCCCGGCTCTGACTGACCGCGTTACTCCCACAGGTGAGCGGGCGGGACGGCCCT
TCTCCTCCGGGCTGTAATTAGCTGAGCAAGAGGTAAGGGTTTAAGGGATGGTTGGTTGGTGGGGTATTAA
TGTTTAATTACCTGGAGCACCTGCCTGAAATCACTTTTTTTCAGGTTGGACCGGTGCCACCATGGACTAT
AAGGACCACGACGGAGACTACAAGGATCATGATATTGATTACAAAGACGATGACGATAAGATGGCCCCAA
AGAAGAAGCGGAAGGTCGGTATCCACGGAGTCCCAGCAGCCGACAAGAAGTACAGCATCGGCCTGGACAT
CGGCACCAACTCTGTGGGCTGGGCCGTGATCACCGACGAGTACAAGGTGCCCAGCAAGAAATTCAAGGTG
CTGGGCAACACCGACCGGCACAGCATCAAGAAGAACCTGATCGGAGCCCTGCTGTTCGACAGCGGCGAAA
CAGCCGAGGCCACCCGGCTGAAGAGAACCGCCAGAAGAAGATACACCAGACGGAAGAACCGGATCTGCTA
TCTGCAAGAGATCTTCAGCAACGAGATGGCCAAGGTGGACGACAGCTTCTTCCACAGACTGGAAGAGTCC
TTCCTGGTGGAAGAGGATAAGAAGCACGAGCGGCACCCCATCTTCGGCAACATCGTGGACGAGGTGGCCT
ACCACGAGAAGTACCCCACCATCTACCACCTGAGAAAGAAACTGGTGGACAGCACCGACAAGGCCGACCT
GCGGCTGATCTATCTGGCCCTGGCCCACATGATCAAGTTCCGGGGCCACTTCCTGATCGAGGGCGACCTG
AACCCCGACAACAGCGACGTGGACAAGCTGTTCATCCAGCTGGTGCAGACCTACAACCAGCTGTTCGAGG
AAAACCCCATCAACGCCAGCGGCGTGGACGCCAAGGCCATCCTGTCTGCCAGACTGAGCAAGAGCAGACG
GCTGGAAAATCTGATCGCCCAGCTGCCCGGCGAGAAGAAGAATGGCCTGTTCGGAAACCTGATTGCCCTG
AGCCTGGGCCTGACCCCCAACTTCAAGAGCAACTTCGACCTGGCCGAGGATGCCAAACTGCAGCTGAGCA
AGGACACCTACGACGACGACCTGGACAACCTGCTGGCCCAGATCGGCGACCAGTACGCCGACCTGTTTCT
GGCCGCCAAGAACCTGTCCGACGCCATCCTGCTGAGCGACATCCTGAGAGTGAACACCGAGATCACCAAG
GCCCCCCTGAGCGCCTCTATGATCAAGAGATACGACGAGCACCACCAGGACCTGACCCTGCTGAAAGCTC
TCGTGCGGCAGCAGCTGCCTGAGAAGTACAAAGAGATTTTCTTCGACCAGAGCAAGAACGGCTACGCCGG
CTACATTGACGGCGGAGCCAGCCAGGAAGAGTTCTACAAGTTCATCAAGCCCATCCTGGAAAAGATGGAC
GGCACCGAGGAACTGCTCGTGAAGCTGAACAGAGAGGACCTGCTGCGGAAGCAGCGGACCTTCGACAACG
GCAGCATCCCCCACCAGATCCACCTGGGAGAGCTGCACGCCATTCTGCGGCGGCAGGAAGATTTTTACCC
ATTCCTGAAGGACAACCGGGAAAAGATCGAGAAGATCCTGACCTTCCGCATCCCCTACTACGTGGGCCCT
CTGGCCAGGGGAAACAGCAGATTCGCCTGGATGACCAGAAAGAGCGAGGAAACCATCACCCCCTGGAACT
TCGAGGAAGTGGTGGACAAGGGCGCTTCCGCCCAGAGCTTCATCGAGCGGATGACCAACTTCGATAAGAA
CCTGCCCAACGAGAAGGTGCTGCCCAAGCACAGCCTGCTGTACGAGTACTTCACCGTGTATAACGAGCTG
ACCAAAGTGAAATACGTGACCGAGGGAATGAGAAAGCCCGCCTTCCTGAGCGGCGAGCAGAAAAAGGCCA
TCGTGGACCTGCTGTTCAAGACCAACCGGAAAGTGACCGTGAAGCAGCTGAAAGAGGACTACTTCAAGAA
AATCGAGTGCTTCGACTCCGTGGAAATCTCCGGCGTGGAAGATCGGTTCAACGCCTCCCTGGGCACATAC
CACGATCTGCTGAAAATTATCAAGGACAAGGACTTCCTGGACAATGAGGAAAACGAGGACATTCTGGAAG
ATATCGTGCTGACCCTGACACTGTTTGAGGACAGAGAGATGATCGAGGAACGGCTGAAAACCTATGCCCA
CCTGTTCGACGACAAAGTGATGAAGCAGCTGAAGCGGCGGAGATACACCGGCTGGGGCAGGCTGAGCCGG
AAGCTGATCAACGGCATCCGGGACAAGCAGTCCGGCAAGACAATCCTGGATTTCCTGAAGTCCGACGGCT
TCGCCAACAGAAACTTCATGCAGCTGATCCACGACGACAGCCTGACCTTTAAAGAGGACATCCAGAAAGC
CCAGGTGTCCGGCCAGGGCGATAGCCTGCACGAGCACATTGCCAATCTGGCCGGCAGCCCCGCCATTAAG
AAGGGCATCCTGCAGACAGTGAAGGTGGTGGACGAGCTCGTGAAAGTGATGGGCCGGCACAAGCCCGAGA
ACATCGTGATCGAAATGGCCAGAGAGAACCAGACCACCCAGAAGGGACAGAAGAACAGCCGCGAGAGAAT
GAAGCGGATCGAAGAGGGCATCAAAGAGCTGGGCAGCCAGATCCTGAAAGAACACCCCGTGGAAAACACC
CAGCTGCAGAACGAGAAGCTGTACCTGTACTACCTGCAGAATGGGCGGGATATGTACGTGGACCAGGAAC
TGGACATCAACCGGCTGTCCGACTACGATGTGGACCATATCGTGCCTCAGAGCTTTCTGAAGGACGACTC
CATCGACAACAAGGTGCTGACCAGAAGCGACAAGAACCGGGGCAAGAGCGACAACGTGCCCTCCGAAGAG
GTCGTGAAGAAGATGAAGAACTACTGGCGGCAGCTGCTGAACGCCAAGCTGATTACCCAGAGAAAGTTCG
ACAATCTGACCAAGGCCGAGAGAGGCGGCCTGAGCGAACTGGATAAGGCCGGCTTCATCAAGAGACAGCT
GGTGGAAACCCGGCAGATCACAAAGCACGTGGCACAGATCCTGGACTCCCGGATGAACACTAAGTACGAC
GAGAATGACAAGCTGATCCGGGAAGTGAAAGTGATCACCCTGAAGTCCAAGCTGGTGTCCGATTTCCGGA
AGGATTTCCAGTTTTACAAAGTGCGCGAGATCAACAACTACCACCACGCCCACGACGCCTACCTGAACGC
CGTCGTGGGAACCGCCCTGATCAAAAAGTACCCTAAGCTGGAAAGCGAGTTCGTGTACGGCGACTACAAG
GTGTACGACGTGCGGAAGATGATCGCCAAGAGCGAGCAGGAAATCGGCAAGGCTACCGCCAAGTACTTCT
TCTACAGCAACATCATGAACTTTTTCAAGACCGAGATTACCCTGGCCAACGGCGAGATCCGGAAGCGGCC
TCTGATCGAGACAAACGGCGAAACCGGGGAGATCGTGTGGGATAAGGGCCGGGATTTTGCCACCGTGCGG
AAAGTGCTGAGCATGCCCCAAGTGAATATCGTGAAAAAGACCGAGGTGCAGACAGGCGGCTTCAGCAAAG
AGTCTATCCTGCCCAAGAGGAACAGCGATAAGCTGATCGCCAGAAAGAAGGACTGGGACCCTAAGAAGTA
CGGCGGCTTCGACAGCCCCACCGTGGCCTATTCTGTGCTGGTGGTGGCCAAAGTGGAAAAGGGCAAGTCC
AAGAAACTGAAGAGTGTGAAAGAGCTGCTGGGGATCACCATCATGGAAAGAAGCAGCTTCGAGAAGAATC
CCATCGACTTTCTGGAAGCCAAGGGCTACAAAGAAGTGAAAAAGGACCTGATCATCAAGCTGCCTAAGTA
CTCCCTGTTCGAGCTGGAAAACGGCCGGAAGAGAATGCTGGCCTCTGCCGGCGAACTGCAGAAGGGAAAC
GAACTGGCCCTGCCCTCCAAATATGTGAACTTCCTGTACCTGGCCAGCCACTATGAGAAGCTGAAGGGCT
CCCCCGAGGATAATGAGCAGAAACAGCTGTTTGTGGAACAGCACAAGCACTACCTGGACGAGATCATCGA
GCAGATCAGCGAGTTCTCCAAGAGAGTGATCCTGGCCGACGCTAATCTGGACAAAGTGCTGTCCGCCTAC
AACAAGCACCGGGATAAGCCCATCAGAGAGCAGGCCGAGAATATCATCCACCTGTTTACCCTGACCAATC
TGGGAGCCCCTGCCGCCTTCAAGTACTTTGACACCACCATCGACCGGAAGAGGTACACCAGCACCAAAGA
GGTGCTGGACGCCACCCTGATCCACCAGAGCATCACCGGCCTGTACGAGACACGGATCGACCTGTCTCAG
CTGGGAGGCGACAAAAGGCCGGCGGCCACGAAAAAGGCCGGCCAGGCAAAAAAGAAAAAGCTTGAGGGCA
GAGGAAGTCTGCTAACATGCGGTGACGTGGAGGAGAATCCCGGCCCTGCTAGCATGGTGAGCAAGGGCGA
GGAGGATAACATGGCCATCATCAAGGAGTTCATGCGCTTCAAGGTGCACATGGAGGGCTCCGTGAACGGC
CACGAGTTCGAGATCGAGGGCGAGGGCGAGGGCCGCCCCTACGAGGGCACCCAGACCGCCAAGCTGAAGG
TGACCAAGGGTGGCCCCCTGCCCTTCGCCTGGGACATCCTGTCCCCTCAGTTCATGTACGGCTCCAAGGC
CTACGTGAAGCACCCCGCCGACATCCCCGACTACTTGAAGCTGTCCTTCCCCGAGGGCTTCAAGTGGGAG
CGCGTGATGAACTTCGAGGACGGCGGCGTGGTGACCGTGACCCAGGACTCCTCCCTGCAGGACGGCGAGT
TCATCTACAAGGTGAAGCTGCGCGGCACCAACTTCCCCTCAGACGGCCCCGTAATGCAGAAGAAAACCAT
GGGCTGGGAGGCCTCCTCCGAGCGGATGTACCCCGAGGACGGCGCCCTGAAGGGCGAGATCAAGCAGAGG
CTGAAGCTGAAGGACGGCGGCCACTACGACGCTGAGGTCAAGACCACCTACAAGGCCAAGAAGCCCGTGC
AGCTGCCCGGCGCCTACAACGTCAACATCAAGTTGGACATCACCTCCCACAACGAGGACTACACCATCGT
GGAACAGTACGAACGCGCCGAGGGCCGCCACTCCACCGGCGGCATGGACGAGCTGTACAAGTAAGAATTC
CTAGAGCTCGCTGATCAGCCTCGACTGTGCCTTCTAGTTGCCAGCCATCTGTTGTTTGCCCCTCCCCCGT
GCCTTCCTTGACCCTGGAAGGTGCCACTCCCACTGTCCTTTCCTAATAAAATGAGGAAATTGCATCGCAT
TGTCTGAGTAGGTGTCATTCTATTCTGGGGGGTGGGGTGGGGCAGGACAGCAAGGGGGAGGATTGGGAAG
AGAATAGCAGGCATGCTGGGGAGCGGCCGCAGGAACCCCTAGTGATGGAGTTGGCCACTCCCTCTCTGCG
CGCTCGCTCGCTCACTGAGGCCGGGCGACCAAAGGTCGCCCGACGCCCGGGCTTTGCCCGGGCGGCCTCA
GTGAGCGAGCGAGCGCGCAGCTGCCTGCAGGGGCGCCTGATGCGGTATTTTCTCCTTACGCATCTGTGCG
GTATTTCACACCGCATA
[95 nt withheld, positions 6738-6832]
T
[46 nt withheld, positions 6834-6879]
C
[141 nt withheld, positions 6881-7021]
CCTTTGACGTTGGAGTCCACGTTCTTT
[37 nt withheld, positions 7049-7085]
ACTCTATCTCGGGCTATTCTTTTGATTTATAAGGGATTTTGCCGATTTCGGTCTATTGGTTAAAAAATGA
GCTGATTTAACAAAAATTTAACGCGAATTTTAACAAAATATTAACGTTTACAATTTTATGGTGCACTCTC
AGTACAATCTGCTCTGATGCCGCATAGTTAAGCCAGCCCCGACACCCGCCAACACCCGCTGACGCGCCCT
GACGGGCTTGTCTGCTCCCGGCATCCGCTTACAGACAAGCTGTGACCGTCTCCGGGAGCTGCATGTGTCA
GAGGTTTTCACCGTCATCACCGAAACGCGCGAGACGAAAGGGCCTCGTGATACGCCTATTTTTATAGGTT
AATGTCATGATAATAATGGTTTCTTAGACGTCAGGTGGCACTTTTCGGGGAAATGTGCGCGGAACCCCTA
TTTGTTTATTTTTCTAAATACATTCAAATATGTATCCGCTCATGAGACAATAACCCTGATAAATGCTTCA
ATAATATTGAAAAAGGAAGAGTATGAGTATTCAACATTTCCGTGTCGCCCTTATTCCCTTTTTTGCGGCA
TTTTGCCTTCCTGTTTTTGCTCACCCAGAAACGCTGGTGAAAGTAAAAGATGCTGAAGATCAGTTGGGTG
CACGAGTGGGTTACATCGAACTGGATCTCAACAGCGGTAAGATCCTTGAGAGTTTTCGCCCCGAAGAACG
TTTTCCAATGATGAGCACTTTTAAAGTTCTGCTATGTGGCGCGGTATTATCCCGTATTGACGCCGGGCAA
GAGCAACTCGGTCGCCGCATACACTATTCTCAGAATGACTTGGTTGAGTACTCACCAGTCACAGAAAAGC
ATCTTACGGATGGCATGACAGTAAGAGAATTATGCAGTGCTGCCATAACCATGAGTGATAACACTGCGGC
CAACTTACTTCTGACAACGATCGGAGGACCGAAGGAGCTAACCGCTTTTTTGCACAACATGGGGGATCAT
GTAACTCGCCTTGATCGTTGGGAACCGGAGCTGAATGAAGCCATACCAAACGACGAGCGTGACACCACGA
TGCCTGTAGCAATGGCAACAACGTTGCGCAAACTATTAACTGGCGAACTACTTACTCTAGCTTCCCGGCA
ACAATTAATAGACTGGATGGAGGCGGATAAAGTTGCAGGACCACTTCTGCGCTCGGCCCTTCCGGCTGGC
TGGTTTATTGCTGATAAATCTGGAGCCGGTGAGCGTGGAAGCCGCGGTATCATTGCAGCACTGGGGCCAG
ATGGTAAGCCCTCCCGTATCGTAGTTATCTACACGACGGGGAGTCAGGCAACTATGGATGAACGAAATAG
ACAGATCGCTGAGATAGGTGCCTCACTGATTAAGCATTGGTAACTGTCAGACCAAGTTTACTCATATATA
CTTTAGATTGATTTAAAACTTCATTTTTAATTTAAAAGGATCTAGGTGAAGATCCTTTTTGATAATCTCA
TGACCAAAATCCCTTAACGTGAGTTTTCGTTCCACTGAGCGTCAGACCCCGTAGAAAAGATCAAAGGATC
TTCTTGAGATCCTTTTTTTCTGCGCGTAATCTGCTGCTTGCAAACAAAAAAACCACCGCTACCAGCGGTG
GTTTGTTTGCCGGATCAAGAGCTACCAACTCTTTTTCCGAAGGTAACTGGCTTCAGCAGAGCGCAGATAC
CAAATACTGTTCTTCTAGTGTAGCCGTAGTTAGGCCACCACTTCAAGAACTCTGTAGCACCGCCTACATA
CCTCGCTCTGCTAATCCTGTTACCAGTGGCTGCTGCCAGTGGCGATAAGTCGTGTCTTACCGGGTTGGAC
TCAAGACGATAGTTACCGGATAAGGCGCAGCGGTCGGGCTGAACGGGGGGTTCGTGCACACAGCCCAGCT
TGGAGCGAACGACCTACACCGAACTGAGATACCTACAGCGTGAGCTATGAGAAAGCGCCACGCTTCCCGA
AGGGAGAAAGGCGGACAGGTATCCGGTAAGCGGCAGGGTCGGAACAGGAGAGCGCACGAGGGAGCTTCCA
GGGGGAAACGCCTGGTATCTTTATAGTCCTGTCGGGTTTCGCCACCTCTGACTTGAGCGTCGATTTTTGT
GATGCTCGTCAGGGGGGCGGAGCCTATGGAAAAACGCCAGCAACGCGGCCTTTTTACGGTTCCTGGCCTT
TTGCTGGCCTTTTGCTCACATGT
